LOCUS       Exported 12597 bp ds-DNA circular SYN 12-MAY-2021
DEFINITION  promoter-inducible expression of constitutively-active RhoA.
ACCESSION   .
VERSION     .
KEYWORDS    pSLIK CA RhoA
SOURCE      synthetic DNA construct
  ORGANISM  synthetic DNA construct
REFERENCE   1 (bases 1 to 12597)
  AUTHORS   MacKay JL, Kumar S
  TITLE     Simultaneous and independent tuning of RhoA and Rac1 activity with
            orthogonally inducible promoters.
  JOURNAL   Integr Biol (Camb). 2014 Sep;6(9):885-94. doi: 10.1039/c4ib00099d.
  PUBMED    25044255
REFERENCE   2 (bases 1 to 12597)
  AUTHORS   .
  TITLE     Direct Submission
  JOURNAL   Exported May 12, 2021 from SnapGene Server 1.1.58
            http://www.snapgene.com
FEATURES             Location/Qualifiers
     source          1..12597
                     /organism="synthetic DNA construct"
                     /mol_type="other DNA"
     primer_bind     complement(34..53)
                     /label=pRS-marker
                     /note="pRS vectors, use to sequence yeast selectable
                     marker"
     enhancer        225..604
                     /label=CMV enhancer
                     /note="human cytomegalovirus immediate early enhancer"
     promoter        606..804
                     /label=CMV promoter
                     /note="human cytomegalovirus (CMV) immediate early
                     promoter"
     primer_bind     759..779
                     /label=CMV-F
                     /note="Human CMV immediate early promoter, forward primer"
     LTR             822..1002
                     /label=5' LTR (truncated)
                     /note="truncated 5' long terminal repeat (LTR) from HIV-1"
     misc_feature    1049..1174
                     /label=HIV-1 Psi
                     /note="packaging signal of human immunodeficiency virus
                     type 1"
     misc_feature    1667..1900
                     /label=RRE
                     /note="The Rev response element (RRE) of HIV-1 allows for
                     Rev-dependent mRNA export from the nucleus to the
                     cytoplasm."
     CDS             2085..2129
                     /codon_start=1
                     /product="antigenic peptide corresponding to amino acids
                     655 to 669 of the HIV envelope protein gp41 (Lutje Hulsik
                     et al., 2013)"
                     /label=gp41 peptide
                     /note="recognized by the 2H10 single-chain llama nanobody"
                     /translation="KNEQELLELDKWASL"
     misc_feature    2427..2544
                     /label=cPPT/CTS
                     /note="central polypurine tract and central termination
                     sequence of HIV-1"
     protein_bind    2601..2625
                     /gene="mutant version of attB"
                     /label=attB1
                     /bound_moiety="BP Clonase(TM)"
                     /note="recombination site for the Gateway(R) BP reaction"
     promoter        2657..2971
                     /label=tight TRE promoter
                     /note="Tet-responsive promoter PTight, consisting of seven
                     tet operator sequences followed by the minimal CMV
                     promoter"
     protein_bind    2665..2683
                     /gene="tetO"
                     /label=tet operator
                     /bound_moiety="tetracycline repressor TetR"
                     /note="bacterial operator O2 for the tetR and tetA genes"
     protein_bind    2701..2719
                     /gene="tetO"
                     /label=tet operator
                     /bound_moiety="tetracycline repressor TetR"
                     /note="bacterial operator O2 for the tetR and tetA genes"
     protein_bind    2736..2754
                     /gene="tetO"
                     /label=tet operator
                     /bound_moiety="tetracycline repressor TetR"
                     /note="bacterial operator O2 for the tetR and tetA genes"
     protein_bind    2772..2790
                     /gene="tetO"
                     /label=tet operator
                     /bound_moiety="tetracycline repressor TetR"
                     /note="bacterial operator O2 for the tetR and tetA genes"
     protein_bind    2808..2826
                     /gene="tetO"
                     /label=tet operator
                     /bound_moiety="tetracycline repressor TetR"
                     /note="bacterial operator O2 for the tetR and tetA genes"
     protein_bind    2843..2861
                     /gene="tetO"
                     /label=tet operator
                     /bound_moiety="tetracycline repressor TetR"
                     /note="bacterial operator O2 for the tetR and tetA genes"
     protein_bind    2879..2897
                     /gene="tetO"
                     /label=tet operator
                     /bound_moiety="tetracycline repressor TetR"
                     /note="bacterial operator O2 for the tetR and tetA genes"
     primer_bind     2944..2968
                     /label=LNCX
                     /note="Human CMV promoter, forward primer"
     CDS             2998..3027
                     /codon_start=1
                     /product="Myc (human c-Myc proto-oncogene) epitope tag"
                     /label=Myc
                     /translation="EQKLISEEDL"
     CDS             3034..3615
                     /codon_start=1
                     /product="constitutively active mutant of human Rho family
                     small GTPase RhoA"
                     /label=RhoA (Q63L)
                     /translation="MAAIRKKLVIVGDGACGKTCLLIVFSKDQFPEVYVPTVFENYVAD
                     IEVDGKQVELALWDTAGLEDYDRLRPLSYPDTDVILMCFSIDSPDSLENIPEKWTPEVK
                     HFCPNVPIILVGNKKDLRNDEHTRRELAKMKQEPVKPEEGRDMANRIGAFGYMECSAKT
                     KDGVREVFEMATRAALQARRGKKKSGCLVL"
     protein_bind    complement(3694..3718)
                     /gene="mutant version of attB"
                     /label=attB2
                     /bound_moiety="BP Clonase(TM)"
                     /note="recombination site for the Gateway(R) BP reaction"
     promoter        3768..4979
                     /label=UbC promoter
                     /note="human ubiquitin C promoter"
     primer_bind     4816..4835
                     /label=hUBCpro-F
                     /note="Human Ubiquitin C (UbC) promoter, forward primer"
     CDS             5104..5850
                     /codon_start=1
                     /product="improved tetracycline-controlled transactivator"
                     /label=rtTA-Advanced
                     /note="In the Tet-On(R) system, rtTA-Advanced binds to the
                     Tet-responsive element and stimulates transcription only in
                     the presence of tetracycline or doxycycline."
                     /translation="MSRLDKSKVINGALELLNGVGIEGLTTRKLAQKLGVEQPTLYWHV
                     KNKRALLDALPIEMLDRHHTHFCPLEGESWQDFLRNNAKSYRCALLSHRDGAKVHLGTR
                     PTEKQYETLENQLAFLCQQGFSLENALYALSAVGHFTLGCVLEEQEHQVAKEERETPTT
                     DSMPPLLRQAIELFDRQGAEPAFLFGLELIICGLEKQLKCESGGPTDALDDFDLDMLPA
                     DALDDFDLDMLPADALDDFDLDMLPG"
     misc_feature    5903..6476
                     /label=IRES
                     /note="internal ribosome entry site (IRES) of the
                     encephalomyocarditis virus (EMCV)"
     primer_bind     complement(6070..6087)
                     /label=IRES reverse
                     /note="IRES internal ribosome entry site, reverse primer.
                     Also called pCDH-rev"
     primer_bind     6297..6316
                     /label=IRES-F
                     /note="IRES internal ribosome entry site, forward primer"
     CDS             6504..7223
                     /codon_start=1
                     /product="yellow fluorescent protein (YFP) with fast and
                     efficient maturation (Nagai et al., 2002)"
                     /label=Venus
                     /note="mammalian codon-optimized"
                     /translation="MVSKGEELFTGVVPILVELDGDVNGHKFSVSGEGEGDATYGKLTL
                     KLICTTGKLPVPWPTLVTTLGYGLQCFARYPDHMKQHDFFKSAMPEGYVQERTIFFKDD
                     GNYKTRAEVKFEGDTLVNRIELKGIDFKEDGNILGHKLEYNYNSHNVYITADKQKNGIK
                     ANFKIRHNIEDGGVQLADHYQQNTPIGDGPVLLPDNHYLSYQSALSKDPNEKRDHMVLL
                     EFVTAAGITLGMDELYK"
     primer_bind     complement(6549..6570)
                     /label=EGFP-N
                     /note="EGFP, reverse primer"
     primer_bind     complement(6810..6829)
                     /label=EXFP-R
                     /note="For distinguishing EGFP variants, reverse primer"
     primer_bind     7157..7178
                     /label=EGFP-C
                     /note="EGFP, forward primer"
     misc_feature    7272..7860
                     /label=WPRE
                     /note="woodchuck hepatitis virus posttranscriptional
                     regulatory element"
     primer_bind     complement(7325..7345)
                     /label=WPRE-R
                     /note="WPRE, reverse primer"
     CDS             complement(7743..7754)
                     /codon_start=1
                     /product="Factor Xa recognition and cleavage site"
                     /label=Factor Xa site
                     /translation="IEGR"
     primer_bind     complement(7863..7879)
                     /label=KS primer
                     /note="common sequencing primer, one of multiple similar
                     variants"
     primer_bind     complement(7864..7880)
                     /label=pBluescriptKS
                     /note="For pBluescript vector"
     LTR             8389..8569
                     /label=5' LTR (truncated)
                     /note="truncated 5' long terminal repeat (LTR) from HIV-1"
     primer_bind     complement(8595..8612)
                     /label=BGH-rev
                     /note="Bovine growth hormone terminator, reverse primer.
                     Also called BGH reverse"
     polyA_signal    8601..8825
                     /label=bGH poly(A) signal
                     /note="bovine growth hormone polyadenylation signal"
     rep_origin      8871..9299
                     /direction=RIGHT
                     /label=f1 ori
                     /note="f1 bacteriophage origin of replication; arrow
                     indicates direction of (+) strand synthesis"
     primer_bind     complement(8958..8977)
                     /label=F1ori-R
                     /note="F1 origin, reverse primer"
     primer_bind     9168..9189
                     /label=F1ori-F
                     /note="F1 origin, forward primer"
     primer_bind     complement(9308..9328)
                     /label=pBABE 3'
                     /note="SV40 enhancer, reverse primer for pBABE vectors"
     promoter        9313..9642
                     /label=SV40 promoter
                     /note="SV40 enhancer and early promoter"
     rep_origin      9493..9628
                     /label=SV40 ori
                     /note="SV40 origin of replication"
     primer_bind     9555..9574
                     /label=SV40pro-F
                     /note="SV40 promoter/origin, forward primer"
     promoter        9690..9737
                     /label=EM7 promoter
                     /note="synthetic bacterial promoter "
     CDS             9756..10130
                     /codon_start=1
                     /gene="Sh ble from Streptoalloteichus hindustanus"
                     /product="antibiotic-binding protein"
                     /label=BleoR
                     /note="confers resistance to bleomycin, phleomycin, and
                     Zeocin(TM)"
                     /translation="MAKLTSAVPVLTARDVAGAVEFWTDRLGFSRDFVEDDFAGVVRDD
                     VTLFISAVQDQVVPDNTLAWVWVRGLDELYAEWSEVVSTNFRDASGPAMTEIGEQPWGR
                     EFALRDPAGNCVHFVAEEQD"
     polyA_signal    10260..10381
                     /label=SV40 poly(A) signal
                     /note="SV40 polyadenylation signal"
     primer_bind     complement(10297..10316)
                     /label=SV40pA-R
                     /note="SV40 polyA, reverse primer"
     primer_bind     10351..10370
                     /label=EBV-rev
                     /note="SV40 polyA terminator, reverse primer"
     primer_bind     complement(10430..10446)
                     /label=M13 rev
                     /note="common sequencing primer, one of multiple similar
                     variants"
     primer_bind     complement(10430..10446)
                     /label=M13 Reverse
                     /note="In lacZ gene. Also called M13-rev"
     primer_bind     complement(10443..10465)
                     /label=M13/pUC Reverse
                     /note="In lacZ gene"
     protein_bind    10454..10470
                     /label=lac operator
                     /bound_moiety="lac repressor encoded by lacI"
                     /note="The lac repressor binds to the lac operator to
                     inhibit transcription in E. coli. This inhibition can be
                     relieved by adding lactose or
                     isopropyl-beta-D-thiogalactopyranoside (IPTG)."
     promoter        complement(10478..10508)
                     /label=lac promoter
                     /note="promoter for the E. coli lac operon"
     protein_bind    10523..10544
                     /label=CAP binding site
                     /bound_moiety="E. coli catabolite activator protein"
                     /note="CAP binding activates transcription in the presence
                     of cAMP."
     primer_bind     complement(10661..10678)
                     /label=L4440
                     /note="L4440 vector, forward primer"
     rep_origin      complement(10832..11420)
                     /direction=LEFT
                     /label=ori
                     /note="high-copy-number ColE1/pMB1/pBR322/pUC origin of
                     replication"
     primer_bind     complement(10912..10931)
                     /label=pBR322ori-F
                     /note="pBR322 origin, forward primer"
     CDS             complement(11591..12451)
                     /codon_start=1
                     /gene="bla"
                     /product="beta-lactamase"
                     /label=AmpR
                     /note="confers resistance to ampicillin, carbenicillin, and
                     related antibiotics"
                     /translation="MSIQHFRVALIPFFAAFCLPVFAHPETLVKVKDAEDQLGARVGYI
                     ELDLNSGKILESFRPEERFPMMSTFKVLLCGAVLSRIDAGQEQLGRRIHYSQNDLVEYS
                     PVTEKHLTDGMTVRELCSAAITMSDNTAANLLLTTIGGPKELTAFLHNMGDHVTRLDRW
                     EPELNEAIPNDERDTTMPVAMATTLRKLLTGELLTLASRQQLIDWMEADKVAGPLLRSA
                     LPAGWFIADKSGAGERGSRGIIAALGPDGKPSRIVVIYTTGSQATMDERNRQIAEIGAS
                     LIKHW"
     primer_bind     12214..12233
                     /label=Amp-R
                     /note="Ampicillin resistance gene, reverse primer"
     promoter        complement(12452..12556)
                     /gene="bla"
                     /label=AmpR promoter
ORIGIN
        1 gagatctccc gatcccctat ggtgcactct cagtacaatc tgctctgatg ccgcatagtt
       61 aagccagtat ctgctccctg cttgtgtgtt ggaggtcgct gagtagtgcg cgagcaaaat
      121 ttaagctaca acaaggcaag gcttgaccga caattgcatg aagaatctgc ttagggttag
      181 gcgttttgcg ctgcttcgcg atgtacgggc cagatatacg cgttgacatt gattattgac
      241 tagttattaa tagtaatcaa ttacggggtc attagttcat agcccatata tggagttccg
      301 cgttacataa cttacggtaa atggcccgcc tggctgaccg cccaacgacc cccgcccatt
      361 gacgtcaata atgacgtatg ttcccatagt aacgccaata gggactttcc attgacgtca
      421 atgggtggag tatttacggt aaactgccca cttggcagta catcaagtgt atcatatgcc
      481 aagtacgccc cctattgacg tcaatgacgg taaatggccc gcctggcatt atgcccagta
      541 catgacctta tgggactttc ctacttggca gtacatctac gtattagtca tcgctattac
      601 catggtgatg cggttttggc agtacatcaa tgggcgtgga tagcggtttg actcacgggg
      661 atttccaagt ctccacccca ttgacgtcaa tgggagtttg ttttggcacc aaaatcaacg
      721 ggactttcca aaatgtcgta acaactccgc cccattgacg caaatgggcg gtaggcgtgt
      781 acggtgggag gtctatataa gcagcgcgtt ttgcctgtac tgggtctctc tggttagacc
      841 agatctgagc ctgggagctc tctggctaac tagggaaccc actgcttaag cctcaataaa
      901 gcttgccttg agtgcttcaa gtagtgtgtg cccgtctgtt gtgtgactct ggtaactaga
      961 gatccctcag acccttttag tcagtgtgga aaatctctag cagtggcgcc cgaacaggga
     1021 cttgaaagcg aaagggaaac cagaggagct ctctcgacgc aggactcggc ttgctgaagc
     1081 gcgcacggca agaggcgagg ggcggcgact ggtgagtacg ccaaaaattt tgactagcgg
     1141 aggctagaag gagagagatg ggtgcgagag cgtcagtatt aagcggggga gaattagatc
     1201 gcgatgggaa aaaattcggt taaggccagg gggaaagaaa aaatataaat taaaacatat
     1261 agtatgggca agcagggagc tagaacgatt cgcagttaat cctggcctgt tagaaacatc
     1321 agaaggctgt agacaaatac tgggacagct acaaccatcc cttcagacag gatcagaaga
     1381 acttagatca ttatataata cagtagcaac cctctattgt gtgcatcaaa ggatagagat
     1441 aaaagacacc aaggaagctt tagacaagat agaggaagag caaaacaaaa gtaagaccac
     1501 cgcacagcaa gcggccgctg atcttcagac ctggaggagg agatatgagg gacaattgga
     1561 gaagtgaatt atataaatat aaagtagtaa aaattgaacc attaggagta gcacccacca
     1621 aggcaaagag aagagtggtg cagagagaaa aaagagcagt gggaatagga gctttgttcc
     1681 ttgggttctt gggagcagca ggaagcacta tgggcgcagc gtcaatgacg ctgacggtac
     1741 aggccagaca attattgtct ggtatagtgc agcagcagaa caatttgctg agggctattg
     1801 aggcgcaaca gcatctgttg caactcacag tctggggcat caagcagctc caggcaagaa
     1861 tcctggctgt ggaaagatac ctaaaggatc aacagctcct ggggatttgg ggttgctctg
     1921 gaaaactcat ttgcaccact gctgtgcctt ggaatgctag ttggagtaat aaatctctgg
     1981 aacagatttg gaatcacacg acctggatgg agtgggacag agaaattaac aattacacaa
     2041 gcttaataca ctccttaatt gaagaatcgc aaaaccagca agaaaagaat gaacaagaat
     2101 tattggaatt agataaatgg gcaagtttgt ggaattggtt taacataaca aattggctgt
     2161 ggtatataaa attattcata atgatagtag gaggcttggt aggtttaaga atagtttttg
     2221 ctgtactttc tatagtgaat agagttaggc agggatattc accattatcg tttcagaccc
     2281 acctcccaac cccgagggga cccgacaggc ccgaaggaat agaagaagaa ggtggagaga
     2341 gagacagaga cagatccatt cgattagtga acggatcggc actgcgtgcg ccaattctgc
     2401 agacaaatgg cagtattcat ccacaatttt aaaagaaaag gggggattgg ggggtacagt
     2461 gcaggggaaa gaatagtaga cataatagca acagacatac aaactaaaga attacaaaaa
     2521 caaattacaa aaattcaaaa ttttcgggtt tattacaggg acagcagaga tccagtttgg
     2581 ttaattctag acagttatca acaagtttgt acaaaaaagc aggctttaaa ggaaccaatt
     2641 cagtcgactg gatcccgagt ttactcccta tcagtgatag agaacgtatg tcgagtttac
     2701 tccctatcag tgatagagaa cgatgtcgag tttactccct atcagtgata gagaacgtat
     2761 gtcgagttta ctccctatca gtgatagaga acgtatgtcg agtttactcc ctatcagtga
     2821 tagagaacgt atgtcgagtt tatccctatc agtgatagag aacgtatgtc gagtttactc
     2881 cctatcagtg atagagaacg tatgtcgagg taggcgtgta cggtgggagg cctatataag
     2941 cagagctcgt ttagtgaacc gtcagatcgc cactagtcga ctggatccgg taccatggag
     3001 cagaagctga tctccgagga ggacctggga tccatggctg ccatccggaa gaaactggtg
     3061 attgttggtg atggagcctg tggaaagaca tgcttgctca tagtcttcag caaggaccag
     3121 ttcccagagg tgtatgtgcc cacagtgttt gagaactatg tggcagatat cgaggtggat
     3181 ggaaagcagg tagagttggc tttgtgggac acagctgggc tggaagatta tgaccgcctg
     3241 aggcccctct cctacccaga taccgatgtt atactgatgt gtttttccat cgacagccct
     3301 gatagtttag aaaacatccc agaaaagtgg accccagaag tcaagcattt ctgtcccaac
     3361 gtgcccatca tcctggttgg gaataagaag gatcttcgga atgatgagca cacaaggcgg
     3421 gagctagcca agatgaagca ggagccggtg aaacctgaag aaggcagaga tatggcaaac
     3481 aggattggcg cttttgggta catggagtgt tcagcaaaga ccaaagatgg agtgagagag
     3541 gtttttgaaa tggctacgag agctgctctg caagctagac gtgggaagaa aaaatctggg
     3601 tgccttgtct tgtgaaacct tgctggaagc acagccctta tgcggtgaat tctgcagata
     3661 tccatcacac tggcggccgc tcgagatatc tagacccagc tttcttgtac aaagtggttg
     3721 ataacatctc gagccataaa gatggttaat taacccaccc aagatctggc ctccgcgccg
     3781 ggttttggcg cctcccgcgg gcgcccccct cctcacggcg agcgctgcca cgtcagacga
     3841 agggcgcagc gagcgtcctg atccttccgc ccggacgctc aggacagcgg cccgctgctc
     3901 ataagactcg gccttagaac cccagtatca gcagaaggac attttaggac gggacttggg
     3961 tgactctagg gcactggttt tctttccaga gagcggaaca ggcgaggaaa agtagtccct
     4021 tctcggcgat tctgcggagg gatctccgtg gggcggtgaa cgccgatgat tatataagga
     4081 cgcgccgggt gtggcacagc tagttccgtc gcagccggga tttgggtcgc ggttcttgtt
     4141 tgtggatcgc tgtgatcgtc acttggtgag tagcgggctg ctgggctggc cggggctttc
     4201 gtggccgccg ggccgctcgg tgggacggaa gcgtgtggag agaccgccaa gggctgtagt
     4261 ctgggtccgc gagcaaggtt gccctgaact gggggttggg gggagcgcag caaaatggcg
     4321 gctgttcccg agtcttgaat ggaagacgct tgtgaggcgg gctgtgaggt cgttgaaaca
     4381 aggtgggggg catggtgggc ggcaagaacc caaggtcttg aggccttcgc taatgcggga
     4441 aagctcttat tcgggtgaga tgggctgggg caccatctgg ggaccctgac gtgaagtttg
     4501 tcactgactg gagaactcgg tttgtcgtct gttgcggggg cggcagttat ggcggtgccg
     4561 ttgggcagtg cacccgtacc tttgggagcg cgcgccctcg tcgtgtcgtg acgtcacccg
     4621 ttctgttggc ttataatgca gggtggggcc acctgccggt aggtgtgcgg taggcttttc
     4681 tccgtcgcag gacgcagggt tcgggcctag ggtaggctct cctgaatcga caggcgccgg
     4741 acctctggtg aggggaggga taagtgaggc gtcagtttct ttggtcggtt ttatgtacct
     4801 atcttcttaa gtagctgaag ctccggtttt gaactatgcg ctcggggttg gcgagtgtgt
     4861 tttgtgaagt tttttaggca ccttttgaaa tgtaatcatt tgggtcaata tgtaattttc
     4921 agtgttagac tagtaaattg tccgctaaat tctggccgtt tttggctttt ttgttagacg
     4981 aagcttggta ccgagctcgg atctccaccc cgtaccggtc ctgcaggatt taaatggcgc
     5041 gccgctagcg ctaccggact cagatctcga gctcaagctt cgaattctgc agtcgaattc
     5101 accatgtcta gactggacaa gagcaaagtc ataaacggag ctctggaatt actcaatggt
     5161 gtcggtatcg aaggcctgac gacaaggaaa ctcgctcaaa agctgggagt tgagcagcct
     5221 accctgtact ggcacgtgaa gaacaagcgg gccctgctcg atgccctgcc aatcgagatg
     5281 ctggacaggc atcataccca cttctgcccc ctggaaggcg agtcatggca agactttctg
     5341 cggaacaacg ccaagtcata ccgctgtgct ctcctctcac atcgcgacgg ggctaaagtg
     5401 catctcggca cccgcccaac agagaaacag tacgaaaccc tggaaaatca gctcgcgttc
     5461 ctgtgtcagc aaggcttctc cctggagaac gcactgtacg ctctgtccgc cgtgggccac
     5521 tttacactgg gctgcgtatt ggaggaacag gagcatcaag tagcaaaaga ggaaagagag
     5581 acacctacca ccgattctat gcccccactt ctgagacaag caattgagct gttcgaccgg
     5641 cagggagccg aacctgcctt ccttttcggc ctggaactaa tcatatgtgg cctggagaaa
     5701 cagctaaagt gcgaaagcgg cgggccgacc gacgcccttg acgattttga cttagacatg
     5761 ctcccagccg atgcccttga cgactttgac cttgatatgc tgcctgctga cgctcttgac
     5821 gattttgacc ttgacatgct ccccgggtaa ctaagtaagg atccgcggcc gcactagagg
     5881 aattccgccc ctctcccccc cccccctctc cctccccccc ccctaacgtt actggccgaa
     5941 gccgcttgga ataaggccgg tgtgcgtttg tctatatgtt attttccacc atattgccgt
     6001 cttttggcaa tgtgagggcc cggaaacctg gccctgtctt cttgacgagc attcctaggg
     6061 gtctttcccc tctcgccaaa ggaatgcaag gtctgttgaa tgtcgtgaag gaagcagttc
     6121 ctctggaagc ttcttgaaga caaacaacgt ctgtagcgac cctttgcagg cagcggaacc
     6181 ccccacctgg cgacaggtgc ctctgcggcc aaaagccacg tgtataagat acacctgcaa
     6241 aggcggcaca accccagtgc cacgttgtga gttggatagt tgtggaaaga gtcaaatggc
     6301 tctcctcaag cgtattcaac aaggggctga aggatgccca gaaggtaccc cattgtatgg
     6361 gatctgatct ggggcctcgg tgcacatgct ttacatgtgt ttagtcgagg ttaaaaaaac
     6421 gtctaggccc cccgaaccac ggggacgtgg ttttcctttg aaaaacacga tgataagctt
     6481 accggtacgc gtgatgatcc accatggtga gcaagggcga ggagctgttc accggggtgg
     6541 tgcccatcct ggtcgagctg gacggcgacg taaacggcca caagttcagc gtgtccggcg
     6601 agggcgaggg cgatgccacc tacggcaagc tgaccctgaa gctgatctgc accaccggca
     6661 agctgcccgt gccctggccc accctcgtga ccaccctggg ctacggcctg cagtgcttcg
     6721 cccgctaccc cgaccacatg aagcagcacg acttcttcaa gtccgccatg cccgaaggct
     6781 acgtccagga gcgcaccatc ttcttcaagg acgacggcaa ctacaagacc cgcgccgagg
     6841 tgaagttcga gggcgacacc ctggtgaacc gcatcgagct gaagggcatc gacttcaagg
     6901 aggacggcaa catcctgggg cacaagctgg agtacaacta caacagccac aacgtctata
     6961 tcaccgccga caagcagaag aacggcatca aggccaactt caagatccgc cacaacatcg
     7021 aggacggcgg cgtgcagctc gccgaccact accagcagaa cacccccatc ggcgacggcc
     7081 ccgtgctgct gcccgacaac cactacctga gctaccagtc cgccctgagc aaagacccca
     7141 acgagaagcg cgatcacatg gtcctgctgg agttcgtgac cgccgccggg atcactctcg
     7201 gcatggacga gctgtacaag taagaattgt tgttgtttag tccctcccaa ttcgatatca
     7261 agcttatcga taatcaacct ctggattaca aaatttgtga aagattgact ggtattctta
     7321 actatgttgc tccttttacg ctatgtggat acgctgcttt aatgcctttg tatcatgcta
     7381 ttgcttcccg tatggctttc attttctcct ccttgtataa atcctggttg ctgtctcttt
     7441 atgaggagtt gtggcccgtt gtcaggcaac gtggcgtggt gtgcactgtg tttgctgacg
     7501 caacccccac tggttggggc attgccacca cctgtcagct cctttccggg actttcgctt
     7561 tccccctccc tattgccacg gcggaactca tcgccgcctg ccttgcccgc tgctggacag
     7621 gggctcggct gttgggcact gacaattccg tggtgttgtc ggggaaatca tcgtcctttc
     7681 cttggctgct cgcctgtgtt gccacctgga ttctgcgcgg gacgtccttc tgctacgtcc
     7741 cttcggccct caatccagcg gaccttcctt cccgcggcct gctgccggct ctgcggcctc
     7801 ttccgcgtct tcgccttcgc cctcagacga gtcggatctc cctttgggcc gcctccccgc
     7861 atcgataccg tcgacctcga tcgagaccta gaaaaacatg gagcaatcac aagtagcaat
     7921 acagcagcta ccaatgctga ttgtgcctgg ctagaagcac aagaggagga ggaggtgggt
     7981 tttccagtca cacctcaggt acctttaaga ccaatgactt acaaggcagc tgtagatctt
     8041 agccactttt taaaagaaaa ggggggactg gaagggctaa ttcactccca acgaagacaa
     8101 gatatccttg atctgtggat ctaccacaca caaggctact tccctgattg gcagaactac
     8161 acaccagggc cagggatcag atatccactg acctttggat ggtgctacaa gctagtacca
     8221 gttgagcaag agaaggtaga agaagccaat gaaggagaga acacccgctt gttacaccct
     8281 gtgagcctgc atgggatgga tgacccggag agagaagtat tagagtggag gtttgacagc
     8341 cgcctagcat ttcatcacat ggcccgagag ctgcatccgg actgtactgg gtctctctgg
     8401 ttagaccaga tctgagcctg ggagctctct ggctaactag ggaacccact gcttaagcct
     8461 caataaagct tgccttgagt gcttcaagta gtgtgtgccc gtctgttgtg tgactctggt
     8521 aactagagat ccctcagacc cttttagtca gtgtggaaaa tctctagcag ggcccgttta
     8581 aacccgctga tcagcctcga ctgtgccttc tagttgccag ccatctgttg tttgcccctc
     8641 ccccgtgcct tccttgaccc tggaaggtgc cactcccact gtcctttcct aataaaatga
     8701 ggaaattgca tcgcattgtc tgagtaggtg tcattctatt ctggggggtg gggtggggca
     8761 ggacagcaag ggggaggatt gggaagacaa tagcaggcat gctggggatg cggtgggctc
     8821 tatggcttct gaggcggaaa gaaccagctg gggctctagg gggtatcccc nnnnnnnnnn
     8881 nnnnnnnnnn nnnnnnnnnn nnnnnnnnnn nnnnnnnnnn nnnnnnnnnn nnnnnnnnnn
     8941 nnnnnnnnnn nnnnnnnnnn nnnnnnnnnn nnnnnnnnnn nnnnnnnnnn nnnncnnnnn
     9001 nnnnnnnnnn nnnnnnnnnn nnnnnnnnnn nnnnnnnnnn nnnnnnnnnn nnnnnnnnnn
     9061 nnnnnnnnnn nnnnnnnnnn nnnnnnannn nnnnnnnnnn nnnnnnnnnn nnnnnnnnnn
     9121 nnnnnnnnnn nnnnnncctt tgacgttgga gtccacgttc tttaatagtg gactcttgtt
     9181 ccaaactgga acaacactca accctatctc ggtctattct tttgatttat aagggatttt
     9241 gccgatttcg gcctattggt taaaaaatga gctgatttaa caaaaattta acgcgaatta
     9301 attctgtgga atgtgtgtca gttagggtgt ggaaagtccc caggctcccc agcaggcaga
     9361 agtatgcaaa gcatgcatct caattagtca gcaaccaggt gtggaaagtc cccaggctcc
     9421 ccagcaggca gaagtatgca aagcatgcat ctcaattagt cagcaaccat agtcccgccc
     9481 ctaactccgc ccatcccgcc cctaactccg cccagttccg cccattctcc gccccatggc
     9541 tgactaattt tttttattta tgcagaggcc gaggccgcct ctgcctctga gctattccag
     9601 aagtagtgag gaggcttttt tggaggccta ggcttttgca aaaagctccc gggagcttgt
     9661 atatccattt tcggatctga tcagcacgtg ttgacaatta atcatcggca tagtatatcg
     9721 gcatagtata atacgacaag gtgaggaact aaaccatggc caagttgacc agtgccgttc
     9781 cggtgctcac cgcgcgcgac gtcgccggag cggtcgagtt ctggaccgac cggctcgggt
     9841 tctcccggga cttcgtggag gacgacttcg ccggtgtggt ccgggacgac gtgaccctgt
     9901 tcatcagcgc ggtccaggac caggtggtgc cggacaacac cctggcctgg gtgtgggtgc
     9961 gcggcctgga cgagctgtac gccgagtggt cggaggtcgt gtccacgaac ttccgggacg
    10021 cctccgggcc ggccatgacc gagatcggcg agcagccgtg ggggcgggag ttcgccctgc
    10081 gcgacccggc cggcaactgc gtgcacttcg tggccgagga gcaggactga cacgtgctac
    10141 gagatttcga ttccaccgcc gccttctatg aaaggttggg cttcggaatc gttttccggg
    10201 acgccggctg gatgatcctc cagcgcgggg atctcatgct ggagttcttc gcccacccca
    10261 acttgtttat tgcagcttat aatggttaca aataaagcaa tagcatcaca aatttcacaa
    10321 ataaagcatt tttttcactg cattctagtt gtggtttgtc caaactcatc aatgtatctt
    10381 atcatgtctg tataccgtcg acctctagct agagcttggc gtaatcatgg tcatagctgt
    10441 ttcctgtgtg aaattgttat ccgctcacaa ttccacacaa catacgagcc ggaagcataa
    10501 agtgtaaagc ctggggtgcc taatgagtga gctaactcac attaattgcg ttgcgctcac
    10561 tgcccgcttt ccagtcggga aacctgtcgt gccagctgca ttaatgaatc ggccaacgcg
    10621 cggggagagg cggtttgcgt attgggcgct cttccgcttc ctcgctcact gactcgctgc
    10681 gctcggtcgt tcggctgcgg cgagcggtat cagctcactc aaaggcggta atacggttat
    10741 ccacagaatc aggggataac gcaggaaaga acatgtgagc aaaaggccag caaaaggcca
    10801 ggaaccgtaa aaaggccgcg ttgctggcgt ttttccatag gctccgcccc cctgacgagc
    10861 atcacaaaaa tcgacgctca agtcagaggt ggcgaaaccc gacaggacta taaagatacc
    10921 aggcgtttcc ccctggaagc tccctcgtgc gctctcctgt tccgaccctg ccgcttaccg
    10981 gatacctgtc cgcctttctc ccttcgggaa gcgtggcgct ttctcatagc tcacgctgta
    11041 ggtatctcag ttcggtgtag gtcgttcgct ccaagctggg ctgtgtgcac gaaccccccg
    11101 ttcagcccga ccgctgcgcc ttatccggta actatcgtct tgagtccaac ccggtaagac
    11161 acgacttatc gccactggca gcagccactg gtaacaggat tagcagagcg aggtatgtag
    11221 gcggtgctac agagttcttg aagtggtggc ctaactacgg ctacactaga agaacagtat
    11281 ttggtatctg cgctctgctg aagccagtta ccttcggaaa aagagttggt agctcttgat
    11341 ccggcaaaca aaccaccgct ggtagcggtg gtttttttgt ttgcaagcag cagattacgc
    11401 gcagaaaaaa aggatctcaa gaagatcctt tgatcttttc tacggggtct gacgctcagt
    11461 ggaacgaaaa ctcacgttaa gggattttgg tcatgagatt atcaaaaagg atcttcacct
    11521 agatcctttt aaattaaaaa tgaagtttta aatcaatcta aagtatatat gagtaaactt
    11581 ggtctgacag ttaccaatgc ttaatcagtg aggcacctat ctcagcgatc tgtctatttc
    11641 gttcatccat agttgcctga ctccccgtcg tgtagataac tacgatacgg gagggcttac
    11701 catctggccc cagtgctgca atgataccgc gagacccacg ctcaccggct ccagatttat
    11761 cagcaataaa ccagccagcc ggaagggccg agcgcagaag tggtcctgca actttatccg
    11821 cctccatcca gtctattaat tgttgccggg aagctagagt aagtagttcg ccagttaata
    11881 gtttgcgcaa cgttgttgcc attgctacag gcatcgtggt gtcacgctcg tcgtttggta
    11941 tggcttcatt cagctccggt tcccaacgat caaggcgagt tacatgatcc cccatgttgt
    12001 gcaaaaaagc ggttagctcc ttcggtcctc cgatcgttgt cagaagtaag ttggccgcag
    12061 tgttatcact catggttatg gcagcactgc ataattctct tactgtcatg ccatccgtaa
    12121 gatgcttttc tgtgactggt gagtactcaa ccaagtcatt ctgagaatag tgtatgcggc
    12181 gaccgagttg ctcttgcccg gcgtcaatac gggataatac cgcgccacat agcagaactt
    12241 taaaagtgct catcattgga aaacgttctt cggggcgaaa actctcaagg atcttaccgc
    12301 tgttgagatc cagttcgatg taacccactc gtgcacccaa ctgatcttca gcatctttta
    12361 ctttcaccag cgtttctggg tgagcaaaaa caggaaggca aaatgccgca aaaaagggaa
    12421 taagggcgac acggaaatgt tgaatactca tactcttcct ttttcaatat tattgaagca
    12481 tttatcaggg ttattgtctc atgagcggat acatatttga atgtatttag aaaaataaac
    12541 aaataggggt tccgcgcaca tttccccgaa aagtgccacc tgacgtcgac ggatcgg
//
